Addgene plasmid #134179: pKM294
Purpose: Mammalian expression of CENP-C and KNL2
Depositing lab: Iain Cheeseman. Depositing organization: Whitehead Institute for Biomedical Research. Publication: The CENP-L-N Complex Forms a Critical Node in an Integrated Meshwork of Interactions at the Centromere-Kinetochore Interface. McKinley KL, Sekulic N, Guo LY, Tsinman T, Black BE, Cheeseman IM. Mol Cell. 2015 Dec 17;60(6):886-98. doi: 10.1016/j.molcel.2015.10.027. Epub 2015 Nov 19. PubMed 26698661.
Backbone
  Vector backbone: pCDNA5/FRT/TO
  Vector type: Mammalian Expression
  Selectable markers: Hygromycin
Growth in bacteria
  Bacterial resistance: Ampicillin, 100 μg/mL
  Growth temperature: 37°C
  Growth strain: DH5alpha
  Copy number: High Copy
Gene/Insert
  Gene/Insert name: mcherry-CENP-C 510-end-KNL2
  Species: H. sapiens (human)
  Entrez Gene: CENPC (a.k.a. CENP-C, CENPC1, MIF2, hcp-4)
  Tag / fusion protein: mCherry (N terminal on insert)
  Cloning method: Unknown
Terms and licenses: Academic/Nonprofit Terms; Industry Terms: Not Available to Industry
How to cite: pKM294 was a gift from Iain Cheeseman (Addgene plasmid # 134179 ; http://n2t.net/addgene:134179 ; RRID:Addgene_134179)
