[The description below was written by a language model from this plasmid's Addgene catalogue record and pLannotate feature annotations shown in this document.]
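Description:
pKM294 is a mammalian expression plasmid of about 10.8 kb built on the pcDNA5/FRT/TO backbone. It encodes a chimeric human centromere protein in which a C-terminal portion of CENP-C (residues 510 to the end, per the insert name) is fused to KNL2, also called MIS18BP1 or M18BP1. In bacteria it is maintained through a high-copy ColE1/pUC-type origin and selected with ampicillin via the β-lactamase gene. A partial f1 origin is also annotated.

Expression is driven by the CMV immediate early enhancer and promoter, followed by short tet operator matches. This is consistent with the CMV/TetO2 design of this backbone, in which transcription is repressed in Tet repressor-expressing cells until tetracycline or doxycycline is added. The open reading frame starts with mCherry, giving an N-terminal red fluorescent tag. A short linker region follows, containing a fragment matching a TEV-cleavage composite tag and an S-tag, and then come the CENP-C fragment and an apparently full-length MIS18BP1 coding sequence. A bGH polyadenylation signal terminates the transcript. A short SV40 large T antigen fragment is annotated just downstream of the insert, but the record does not explain its role.

Downstream lie an FRT site and a hygromycin phosphotransferase gene with an SV40 poly(A) signal but no annotated promoter of its own. In this backbone, FLP-mediated recombination into a genomic FRT landing site places the gene behind a resident promoter, so hygromycin resistance selects for single-copy, site-specific integrants. The construct suits inducible expression and fluorescence localization of the CENP-C–KNL2 fusion, and the associated study concerned interactions at the centromere–kinetochore interface.
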