Features (pLannotate 1.2.2; 28 found; start..end, strand, type, name):
     90..469     +  enhancer       CMV enhancer: human cytomegalovirus immediate early enhancer
    470..673     +  promoter       CMV promoter: human cytomegalovirus (CMV) immediate early promoter
    675..694     +  promoter       PLtetO-1 promoter (fragment): modified phage lambda PL promoter with tet operator sites (Lutz and Bujard, 1997)
    696..715     +  promoter       PLtetO-1 promoter (fragment): modified phage lambda PL promoter with tet operator sites (Lutz and Bujard, 1997)
    723..756     +  promoter       TRE3GV promoter (fragment): 3rd-generation Tet-responsive promoter that can be activated by binding of Tet-On® 3G, optimized for retroviral and lentiviral vectors
    843..1550    +  CDS            mCherry: mCherry is a basic (constitutively fluorescent) red fluorescent protein published in 2004, derived from Discosoma sp.. It is reported to be a very rapidly-maturing monomer with low acid sensitivity.
   1577..1595    +  misc_feature   MCS (fragment): pBluescript multiple cloning site
   1596..1615    +  CDS            capTEV™ (fragment): composite tag for in vivo biotinylation, TEV protease cleavage, and 6xHis tagging
   1629..1673    +  CDS            S-Tag: affinity and epitope tag derived from pancreatic ribonuclease A
   1698..2996    +  CDS            CENPC (fragment): CENPC_HUMAN - Also known as CENPC1, ICEN7. Experimental evidence at protein level: Swiss-Prot protein existence level 1. Component of the CENPA-NAC (nucleosome-associated) complex, a complex that plays a central role in assembly of kinetochore proteins, mitotic progression and chromosome segregation. The CENPA-NAC complex recruits the CENPA-CAD (nucleosome distal) complex and may be involved in incorporation of newly synthesized CENPA into centromeres. CENPC recruits DNA methylation and DNMT3B to both centromeric and pericentromeric satellite repeats and regulates the histone code in these reg
   3045..6440    +  CDS            MIS18BP1 (sequence partly withheld): M18BP_HUMAN - Also known as C14orf106, KIAA1903, KNL2, M18BP1. Experimental evidence at protein level: Swiss-Prot protein existence level 1. Required for recruitment of CENPA to centromeres and normal chromosome segregation during mitosis. From Homo sapiens (Human).
   6444..6480    +  misc_feature   MCS (fragment): multiple cloning site
   6497..6581    +  CDS            large T antigen (fragment): large T antigen from SV40 (simian virus 40)
   6616..6840    +  polyA_signal   bGH poly(A) signal: bovine growth hormone polyadenylation signal
   6844..6865    +  promoter       SV40 promoter (fragment): SV40 enhancer and early promoter
   6886..7119    +  rep_origin     f1 ori (fragment) (sequence partly withheld): f1 bacteriophage origin of replication; arrow indicates direction of (+) strand synthesis
   7124..7171    +  protein_bind   FRT: FLP-mediated recombination occurs in the 8-bp core sequence TCTAGAAA (Turan and Bode, 2011). FLP recombinase from the Saccharomyces cerevisiae 2μ plasmid
   7179..8201    +  CDS            HygR: hygromycin B phosphotransferase confers resistance to hygromycin
   8211..8336    +  CDS            ble (fragment): BLE_KLEPN - Experimental evidence at protein level: Swiss-Prot protein existence level 1. Binding protein with a strong affinity to the bleomycin family of antibiotics. Binds to CL990; an antimitotic-antibiotic compound. From Klebsiella pneumoniae.
   8331..8452    +  polyA_signal   SV40 poly(A) signal: SV40 polyadenylation signal
   8523..8545    -  protein_bind   lac operator (fragment): The lac repressor binds to the lac operator to inhibit transcription in E. coli. This inhibition can be relieved by adding lactose or isopropyl-β-D-thiogalactopyranoside (IPTG). lac repressor encoded by lacI
   8549..8579    -  promoter       lac promoter: promoter for the E. coli lac operon
   8594..8615    -  protein_bind   CAP binding site: CAP binding activates transcription in the presence of cAMP. E. coli catabolite activator protein
   8628..8720    -  CDS            lacI (fragment): lac repressor; lacI; The lac repressor binds to the lac operator to inhibit transcription in E. coli. This inhibition can be relieved by adding lactose or isopropyl-β-D-thiogalactopyranoside (IPTG).
   8903..9491    -  rep_origin     ori: high-copy-number ColE1/pMB1/pBR322/pUC origin of replication
   9662..10522   -  CDS            AmpR: β-lactamase; bla; confers resistance to ampicillin, carbenicillin, and related antibiotics
  10523..10627   -  promoter       AmpR promoter: bla
  10686..10738   -  misc_feature   bom (fragment): basis of mobility region from pBR322
>Addgene plasmid #134179 | pKM294 | addgene full sequence | sequence record 272657 | Addgene NGS Result
GCAAGGCTTGACCGACAATTGCATGAAGAATCTGCTTAGGGTTAGGCGTTTTGCGCTGCTTCGCGATGTA
CGGGCCAGATATACGCGTTGACATTGATTATTGACTAGTTATTAATAGTAATCAATTACGGGGTCATTAG
TTCATAGCCCATATATGGAGTTCCGCGTTACATAACTTACGGTAAATGGCCCGCCTGGCTGACCGCCCAA
CGACCCCCGCCCATTGACGTCAATAATGACGTATGTTCCCATAGTAACGCCAATAGGGACTTTCCATTGA
CGTCAATGGGTGGAGTATTTACGGTAAACTGCCCACTTGGCAGTACATCAAGTGTATCATATGCCAAGTA
CGCCCCCTATTGACGTCAATGACGGTAAATGGCCCGCCTGGCATTATGCCCAGTACATGACCTTATGGGA
CTTTCCTACTTGGCAGTACATCTACGTATTAGTCATCGCTATTACCATGGTGATGCGGTTTTGGCAGTAC
ATCAATGGGCGTGGATAGCGGTTTGACTCACGGGGATTTCCAAGTCTCCACCCCATTGACGTCAATGGGA
GTTTGTTTTGGCACCAAAATCAACGGGACTTTCCAAAATGTCGTAACAACTCCGCCCCATTGACGCAAAT
GGGCGGTAGGCGTGTACGGTGGGAGGTCTATATAAGCAGAGCTCTCCCTATCAGTGATAGAGATCTCCCT
ATCAGTGATAGAGATCGTCGACGAGCTCGTTTAGTGAACCGTCAGATCGCCTGGAGACGCCATCCACGCT
GTTTTGACCTCCATAGAAGACACCGGGACCGATCCAGCCTCCGGACTCTAGCGTTTGCTACCGGTCGCCA
CCATGGTGAGCAAGGGCGAGGAGGATAACATGGCCATCATCAAGGAGTTCATGCGCTTCAAGGTGCACAT
GGAGGGCTCCGTGAACGGCCACGAGTTCGAGATCGAGGGCGAGGGCGAGGGCCGCCCCTACGAGGGCACC
CAGACCGCCAAGCTGAAGGTGACCAAGGGTGGCCCCCTGCCCTTCGCCTGGGACATCCTGTCCCCTCAGT
TCATGTACGGCTCCAAGGCCTACGTGAAGCACCCCGCCGACATCCCCGACTACTTGAAGCTGTCCTTCCC
CGAGGGCTTCAAGTGGGAGCGCGTGATGAACTTCGAGGACGGCGGCGTGGTGACCGTGACCCAGGACTCC
TCCCTGCAGGACGGCGAGTTCATCTACAAGGTGAAGCTGCGCGGCACCAACTTCCCCTCCGACGGCCCCG
TAATGCAGAAGAAGACCATGGGCTGGGAGGCCTCCTCCGAGCGGATGTACCCCGAGGACGGCGCCCTGAA
GGGCGAGATCAAGCAGAGGCTGAAGCTGAAGGACGGCGGCCACTACGACGCTGAGGTCAAGACCACCTAC
AAGGCCAAGAAGCCCGTGCAGCTGCCCGGCGCCTACAACGTCAACATCAAGTTGGACATCACCTCCCACA
ACGAGGACTACACCATCGTGGAACAGTACGAACGCGCCGAGGGCCGCCACTCCACCGGCGGCATGGACGA
GCTGTACAAGTCCGGAGGGGATCGGTGGAGCTCCACCGGTGGCGGCCGCTCTAGAGAGAATCTTTATTTT
CAGGGCGCCGCCAAATTCAAAGAAACCGCTGCTGCTAAATTCGAACGCCAGCACATGGACAGCGGAGGTG
GAGGTACTAGTCTCGAGGAAGAAGTGACTTCAACCGTTACCAAAAGCCGCCGTATTAGTCGTCGTCCTAG
CGATTGGTGGGTTGTGAAAAGCGAAGAAAGCCCGGTGTATAGCAATTCTAGCGTCCGTAATGAGCTGCCT
ATGCACCATAACAGTTCCCGTAAAAGCACCAAAAAAACCAACCAGTCTAGCAAAAACATTCGTAAAAAAA
CGATCCCTCTGAAACGCCAGAAAACCGCCACAAAAGGCAACCAACGTGTTCAGAAATTCCTGAACGCCGA
AGGATCAGGAGGCATTGTTGGGCACGATGAGATTAGTCGCTGCTCCCTGTCAGAACCTCTGGAATCCGAT
GAAGCCGATCTGGCTAAAAAAAAAAACCTGGACTGCTCCCGTTCTACCCGTAGCAGTAAAAATGAGGATA
ACATCATGACCGCCCAGAATGTCCCACTGAAACCTCAGACAAGCGGTTATACCTGTAACATTCCGACCGA
AAGCAATCTGGACAGCGGTGAGCACAAAACAAGTGTCCTGGAAGAGTCTGGTCCTAGTCGTCTGAATAAC
AATTATCTGATGTCCGGGAAAAATGATGTGGACGATGAGGAAGTTCACGGTAGTAGCGACGATTCAAAAC
AGAGTAAAGTCATCCCTAAAAATCGTATTCACCATAAACTGGTGCTGCCGAGTAATACTCCGAACGTTCG
TCGTACAAAACGTACACGCCTGAAACCTCTGGAATATTGGCGTGGTGAACGTATCGACTACCAGGGTCGT
CCATCTGGTGGTTTTGTAATCAGCGGTGTGCTGAGTCCTGATACGATTAGCAGCAAACGTAAAGCCAAAG
AGAACATCGGCAAAGTCAACAAAAAATCCAACAAAAAACGCATCTGCCTGGATAACGATGAGCGTAAAAC
GAATCTGATGGTGAATCTGGGTATTCCTCTGGGAGATCCTCTGCAGCCTACCCGTGTAAAAGATCCTGAG
ACACGTGAGATTATCCTGATGGACCTGGTTCGTCCTCAAGACACCTATCAGTTTTTCGTCAAACACGGCG
AGCTGAAAGTCTATAAAACCCTGGACACCCCGTTCTTTAGTACCGGCAAACTGATTCTGGGTCCTCAGGA
GGAAAAAGGCAAACAGCACGTGGGTCAAGACATCCTGGTCTTTTATGTGAATTTTGGGGACCTGCTGTGT
ACTCTGCATGAAACCCCGTATATTCTGTCTACCGGTGACAGCTTCTATGTGCCGTCTGGAAACTATTATA
ACATCAAAAACCTGCGCAACGAAGAAAGTGTTCTGCTGTTCACACAGATCAAACGCGGTTCTGGCTCCGG
ATCAGGGTCGGGTAGTGGCAGCGGTTCGGGCTCGATGATTGCAACACCTTTGAAACATTCAAGAATTTAC
TTACCTCCAGAGGCATCTTCTCAAAGGAGAAATCTACCCATGGATGCAATCTTTTTTGACAGCATTCCTT
CAGGCACACTTACTCCTGTAAAAGATTTGGTGAAATATCAGAACTCCTCCTTAAAATTGAATGACCATAA
AAAGAATCAGTTCCTAAAAATGACAACTTTTAACAATAAAAATATATTTCAATCAACTATGCTAACAGAG
GCTACTACCTCTAACAGTTCTCTTGATATCAGTGCTATAAAGCCCAACAAGGATGGATTAAAAAATAAAG
CAAACTATGAATCACCAGGAAAAATATTTCTAAGAATGAAAGAAAAAGTACTGCGTGACAAGCAAGAACA
GCCATCAAGAAACAGTAGTTTGTTGGAACCACAGAAAAGTGGAAATAATGAAACCTTCACTCCTAACAGA
GTTGAAAAAAAAAAATTGCAGCATACCTACCTATGTGAAGAAAAGGAAAACAACAAATCATTCCAGTCAG
ATGACAGTTCACTAAGAGCCTCAGTCCAAGGAGTTCCTCTAGAATCATCAAATAATGATATTTTCCTCCC
GGTCAAACAAAAGATTCAGTGCCAGCAGGAAAAGAAAGCACCACTGCACAATTTAACTTACGAACTTCCA
ACTCTGAACCAAGAACAGGAAAATTTTTTGGCTGTAGAAGCCCGAAACAAGACATTAACTAGAGCTCAGT
TGGCTAAACAAATTTTTCACTCAAAGGAGAGTATAGTTGCAACCACTAAATCCAAAAAGGACACGTTTGT
TTTAGAAAGCGTTGATTCTGCTGATGAACAATTTCAAAATACTAATGCTGAGACTCTCAGTACTAATTGT
ATTCCTATTAAAAATGGCAGCCTGTTAATGGTTTCTGATAGTGAGAGGACAACAGAAGGGACTTCGCAAC
AGAAAGTTAAGGAAGGAAATGGAAAAACAGTGCCTGGAGAGACAGGTCTTCCAGGTTCCATGAAAGATAC
ATGTAAAATTGTACTTGCAACACCAAGACTTCATATAACAATACCTCGGAGGTCAAAAAGAAATATTTCA
AAGCTTTCTCCTCCAAGAATATTTCAAACTGTTACAAATGGACTTAAAAAAAATCAGGTAGTTCAGCTAC
AGGAATGGATGATTAAAAGCATCAATAATAATACTGCTATATGTGTAGAAGGAAAATTGATAGACGTCAC
TAACATATATTGGCACAGTAATGTAATTATAGAGCGGATTGAGCACAACAAACTTAGGACTATATCAGGC
AACGTTTATATATTAAAAGGCATGATAGACCAAATTTCCATGAAAGAAGCAGGATATCCAAATTATCTCA
TAAGGAAATTTATGTTTGGATTTCCAGAAAATTGGAAAGAGCACATTGATAATTTTCTGGAACAATTAAG
GGCTGGTGAAAAGAACAGGGAAAAGACCAAACAAAAACAGAAAACTGGAAGATCTGTCCGTGACATAAGG
AAATCAATGAAAAATGATGCACGAGAAAACCAAACAGATACTGCTCAAAGAGCCACCACCACTTACGATT
TTGATTGTGATAATTTGGAACTGAAGAGTAATAAGCACAGTGAGTCACCAGGAGCTACAGAATTAAACAT
GTGCCACAGTAATTGCCAAAATAAACCAACATTAAGGTTCCCAGATGACCAAGTAAATAATACTATTCAA
AATGGAGGAGGAGATGACTTATCTAATCAGGAATTAATTGGAAAAAAAGAATATAAAATGTCTTCAAAGA
AACTAAAAATTGGTGAAAGAACAAATGAAAGGATAATAAAAAGTCAGAAGCAAGAGACAACTGAAGAATT
GGATGTATCCATTGATATTCTAACCTCAAGGGAACAGTTTTTCTCAGATGAAGAAAGAAAATACATGGCC
ATCAATCAGAAGAAAGCTTATATTTTAGTAACACCACTTAAATCTAGAAAAGTGATAGAGCAAAGATGCA
TGAGGTATAATCTGTCCGCTGGCACCATCAAAGCAGTAACAGATTTTGTAATACCAGAGTGTCAAAAAAA
AAGTCCCATCAGCAAGTCCATGGGGACTTTAGAAAATACATTTGAAGGTCATAAAAGTAAAAACAAGGAA
GATTGCGATGAACGTGACTTACTTACTGTCAACCGGAAAATAAAAATATCTAACCTTGAAAAGGAACAAA
TGCTCACCTCTGACTTTAAGAAAAATACCAGACTATTACCAAAATTGAAGAAAATAGAAAATCAGGTAGC
TATGTCATTTTATAAGCATCAGTCCTCACCAGATTTGTCAAGTGAAGAAAGTGAAACAGAAAAGGAAATT
AAAAGGAAAGCTGAAGTTAAGAAAACCAAAGCAGGAAACACCAAAGAAGCAGTGGTTCACCTGAGAAAGA
GCACAAGAAACACAAGTAATATTCCAGTGATTTTGGAACCTGAAACTGAAGAAAGTGAAAATGAATTTTA
TATCAAACAAAAGAAAGCTAGACCTTCCGTCAAAGAAACTCTTCAAAAAAGCGGCGTGAGAAAGGAGTTT
CCAATTACTGAGGCAGTAGGATCTGATAAGACAAATAGGCATCCCTTAGAATGCTTACCTGGTTTAATTC
AGGAT
[147 nt withheld, positions 5676-5822]
AGAGGAAAAGGATCCCAGAAACATGTCACTAAGAAGAAGCCAGCCAATTCCAAAGGCCAAAATGGCAAGA
GAGGTGATGCTGATCAGAAACAAACTATTAAGATAACTGCCAAAGTGGGAACTCTTAAAAGGAAGCAACA
GATGAGGGAATTTCTGGAACAGTTGCCAAAAGATGACCATGATGATTTTTTCAGTACAACACCTTTACAG
CATCAAAGAATACTGTTGCCAAGTTTCCAGGACAGTGAAGATGATGATGATATTCTGCCAAATATGGACA
AAAATCCAACAACTCCATCATCAGTTATCTTTCCATTGGTAAAAACTCCTCAATGTCAGCATGTCAGTCC
TGGCATGCTAGGTTCTATAAATAGGAATGACTGTGATAAATATGTTTTTCGTATGCAAAAATATCATAAA
AGTAATGGTGGTATTGTCTGGGGCAACATCAAGAAAAAATTAGTTGAAACTGATTTCTCAACTCCAACAC
CAAGAAGGAAAACCCCATTTAACACAGACTTAGGAGAAAACTCTGGTATTGGAAAACTTTTCACTAATGC
TGTGGAATCTTTAGATGAAGAAGAGAAAGATTATTATTTTTCGAACTCTGATTCTGCATAGGAATTCTGC
AGTCGACGGTACCGCGGGCCCGGGATCCACCGGATCTAGATAACTGATCATAATCAGCCATACCACATTT
GTAGAGGTTTTACTTGCTTTAAAAAACCTCCCACACCTCCCCCTGAACCTGAAACATAAAATGAATGCAA
TTAAACCCGCTGATCAGCCTCGACTGTGCCTTCTAGTTGCCAGCCATCTGTTGTTTGCCCCTCCCCCGTG
CCTTCCTTGACCCTGGAAGGTGCCACTCCCACTGTCCTTTCCTAATAAAATGAGGAAATTGCATCGCATT
GTCTGAGTAGGTGTCATTCTATTCTGGGGGGTGGGGTGGGGCAGGACAGCAAGGGGGAGGATTGGGAAGA
CAATAGCAGGCATGCTGGGGATGCGGTGGGCTCTATGGCTTCTGAGGCGGAAAGAACCAGCTGGGGCTCT
AGGGGGTATCCCC
[124 nt withheld, positions 6886-7009]
C
[91 nt withheld, positions 7011-7101]
AGGGTGATGGTTCACGTACCTAGAAGTTCCTATTCCGAAGTTCCTATTCTCTAGAAAGTATAGGAACTTC
CTTGGCCAAAAAGCCTGAACTCACCGCGACGTCTGTCGAGAAGTTTCTGATCGAAAAGTTCGACAGCGTC
TCCGACCTGATGCAGCTCTCGGAGGGCGAAGAATCTCGTGCTTTCAGCTTCGATGTAGGAGGGCGTGGAT
ATGTCCTGCGGGTAAATAGCTGCGCCGATGGTTTCTACAAAGATCGTTATGTTTATCGGCACTTTGCATC
GGCCGCGCTCCCGATTCCGGAAGTGCTTGACATTGGGGAGTTCAGCGAGAGCCTGACCTATTGCATCTCC
CGCCGTGCACAGGGTGTCACGTTGCAAGACCTGCCTGAAACCGAACTGCCCGCTGTTCTGCAGCCGGTCG
CGGAGGCCATGGATGCGATCGCTGCGGCCGATCTTAGCCAGACGAGCGGGTTCGGCCCATTCGGACCGCA
AGGAATCGGTCAATACACTACATGGCGTGATTTCATATGCGCGATTGCTGATCCCCATGTGTATCACTGG
CAAACTGTGATGGACGACACCGTCAGTGCGTCCGTCGCGCAGGCTCTCGATGAGCTGATGCTTTGGGCCG
AGGACTGCCCCGAAGTCCGGCACCTCGTGCACGCGGATTTCGGCTCCAACAATGTCCTGACGGACAATGG
CCGCATAACAGCGGTCATTGACTGGAGCGAGGCGATGTTCGGGGATTCCCAATACGAGGTCGCCAACATC
TTCTTCTGGAGGCCGTGGTTGGCTTGTATGGAGCAGCAGACGCGCTACTTCGAGCGGAGGCATCCGGAGC
TTGCAGGATCGCCGCGGCTCCGGGCGTATATGCTCCGCATTGGTCTTGACCAACTCTATCAGAGCTTGGT
TGACGGCAATTTCGATGATGCAGCTTGGGCGCAGGGTCGATGCGACGCAATCGTCCGATCCGGAGCCGGG
ACTGTCGGGCGTACACAAATCGCCCGCAGAAGCGCGGCCGTCTGGACCGATGGCTGTGTAGAAGTACTCG
CCGATAGTGGAAACCGACGCCCCAGCACTCGTCCGAGGGCAAAGGAATAGCACGTACTACGAGATTTCGA
TTCCACCGCCGCCTTCTATGAAAGGTTGGGCTTCGGAATCGTTTTCCGGGACGCCGGCTGGATGATCCTC
CAGCGCGGGGATCTCATGCTGGAGTTCTTCGCCCACCCCAACTTGTTTATTGCAGCTTATAATGGTTACA
AATAAAGCAATAGCATCACAAATTTCACAAATAAAGCATTTTTTTCACTGCATTCTAGTTGTGGTTTGTC
CAAACTCATCAATGTATCTTATCATGTCTGTATACCGTCGACCTCTAGCTAGAGCTTGGCGTAATCATGG
TCATAGCTGTTTCCTGTGTGAAATTGTTATCCGCTCACAATTCCACACAACATACGAGCCGGAAGCATAA
AGTGTAAAGCCTGGGGTGCCTAATGAGTGAGCTAACTCACATTAATTGCGTTGCGCTCACTGCCCGCTTT
CCAGTCGGGAAACCTGTCGTGCCAGCTGCATTAATGAATCGGCCAACGCGCGGGGAGAGGCGGTTTGCGT
ATTGGGCGCTCTTCCGCTTCCTCGCTCACTGACTCGCTGCGCTCGGTCGTTCGGCTGCGGCGAGCGGTAT
CAGCTCACTCAAAGGCGGTAATACGGTTATCCACAGAATCAGGGGATAACGCAGGAAAGAACATGTGAGC
AAAAGGCCAGCAAAAGGCCAGGAACCGTAAAAAGGCCGCGTTGCTGGCGTTTTTCCATAGGCTCCGCCCC
CCTGACGAGCATCACAAAAATCGACGCTCAAGTCAGAGGTGGCGAAACCCGACAGGACTATAAAGATACC
AGGCGTTTCCCCCTGGAAGCTCCCTCGTGCGCTCTCCTGTTCCGACCCTGCCGCTTACCGGATACCTGTC
CGCCTTTCTCCCTTCGGGAAGCGTGGCGCTTTCTCATAGCTCACGCTGTAGGTATCTCAGTTCGGTGTAG
GTCGTTCGCTCCAAGCTGGGCTGTGTGCACGAACCCCCCGTTCAGCCCGACCGCTGCGCCTTATCCGGTA
ACTATCGTCTTGAGTCCAACCCGGTAAGACACGACTTATCGCCACTGGCAGCAGCCACTGGTAACAGGAT
TAGCAGAGCGAGGTATGTAGGCGGTGCTACAGAGTTCTTGAAGTGGTGGCCTAACTACGGCTACACTAGA
AGAACAGTATTTGGTATCTGCGCTCTGCTGAAGCCAGTTACCTTCGGAAAAAGAGTTGGTAGCTCTTGAT
CCGGCAAACAAACCACCGCTGGTAGCGGTGGTTTTTTTGTTTGCAAGCAGCAGATTACGCGCAGAAAAAA
AGGATCTCAAGAAGATCCTTTGATCTTTTCTACGGGGTCTGACGCTCAGTGGAACGAAAACTCACGTTAA
GGGATTTTGGTCATGAGATTATCAAAAAGGATCTTCACCTAGATCCTTTTAAATTAAAAATGAAGTTTTA
AATCAATCTAAAGTATATATGAGTAAACTTGGTCTGACAGTTACCAATGCTTAATCAGTGAGGCACCTAT
CTCAGCGATCTGTCTATTTCGTTCATCCATAGTTGCCTGACTCCCCGTCGTGTAGATAACTACGATACGG
GAGGGCTTACCATCTGGCCCCAGTGCTGCAATGATACCGCGAGACCCACGCTCACCGGCTCCAGATTTAT
CAGCAATAAACCAGCCAGCCGGAAGGGCCGAGCGCAGAAGTGGTCCTGCAACTTTATCCGCCTCCATCCA
GTCTATTAATTGTTGCCGGGAAGCTAGAGTAAGTAGTTCGCCAGTTAATAGTTTGCGCAACGTTGTTGCC
ATTGCTACAGGCATCGTGGTGTCACGCTCGTCGTTTGGTATGGCTTCATTCAGCTCCGGTTCCCAACGAT
CAAGGCGAGTTACATGATCCCCCATGTTGTGCAAAAAAGCGGTTAGCTCCTTCGGTCCTCCGATCGTTGT
CAGAAGTAAGTTGGCCGCAGTGTTATCACTCATGGTTATGGCAGCACTGCATAATTCTCTTACTGTCATG
CCATCCGTAAGATGCTTTTCTGTGACTGGTGAGTACTCAACCAAGTCATTCTGAGAATAGTGTATGCGGC
GACCGAGTTGCTCTTGCCCGGCGTCAATACGGGATAATACCGCGCCACATAGCAGAACTTTAAAAGTGCT
CATCATTGGAAAACGTTCTTCGGGGCGAAAACTCTCAAGGATCTTACCGCTGTTGAGATCCAGTTCGATG
TAACCCACTCGTGCACCCAACTGATCTTCAGCATCTTTTACTTTCACCAGCGTTTCTGGGTGAGCAAAAA
CAGGAAGGCAAAATGCCGCAAAAAAGGGAATAAGGGCGACACGGAAATGTTGAATACTCATACTCTTCCT
TTTTCAATATTATTGAAGCATTTATCAGGGTTATTGTCTCATGAGCGGATACATATTTGAATGTATTTAG
AAAAATAAACAAATAGGGGTTCCGCGCACATTTCCCCGAAAAGTGCCACCTGACGTCGACGGATCGGGAG
ATCTCCCGATCCCCTATGGTGCACTCTCAGTACAATCTGCTCTGATGCCGCATAGTTAAGCCAGTATCTG
CTCCCTGCTTGTGTGTTGGAGGTCGCTGAGTAGTGCGCGAGCAAAATTTAAGCTACAACAAG
