>Addgene plasmid #134179 | pKM294 | depositor partial sequence | sequence record 258014 | Plasmid Vector Seq
GACGGATCGGGAGATCTCCCGATCCCCTATGGTGCACTCTCAGTACAATCTGCTCTGATGCCGCATAGTT
AAGCCAGTATCTGCTCCCTGCTTGTGTGTTGGAGGTCGCTGAGTAGTGCGCGAGCAAAATTTAAGCTACA
ACAAGGCAAGGCTTGACCGACAATTGCATGAAGAATCTGCTTAGGGTTAGGCGTTTTGCGCTGCTTCGCG
ATGTACGGGCCAGATATACGCGTTGACATTGATTATTGACTAGTTATTAATAGTAATCAATTACGGGGTC
ATTAGTTCATAGCCCATATATGGAGTTCCGCGTTACATAACTTACGGTAAATGGCCCGCCTGGCTGACCG
CCCAACGACCCCCGCCCATTGACGTCAATAATGACGTATGTTCCCATAGTAACGCCAATAGGGACTTTCC
ATTGACGTCAATGGGTGGAGTATTTACGGTAAACTGCCCACTTGGCAGTACATCAAGTGTATCATATGCC
AAGTACGCCCCCTATTGACGTCAATGACGGTAAATGGCCCGCCTGGCATTATGCCCAGTACATGACCTTA
TGGGACTTTCCTACTTGGCAGTACATCTACGTATTAGTCATCGCTATTACCATGGTGATGCGGTTTTGGC
AGTACATCAATGGGCGTGGATAGCGGTTTGACTCACGGGGATTTCCAAGTCTCCACCCCATTGACGTCAA
TGGGAGTTTGTTTTGGCACCAAAATCAACGGGACTTTCCAAAATGTCGTAACAACTCCGCCCCATTGACG
CAAATGGGCGGTAGGCGTGTACGGTGGGAGGTCTATATAAGCAGAGCTCTCCCTATCAGTGATAGAGATC
TCCCTATCAGTGATAGAGATCGTCGACGAGCTCGTTTAGTGAACCGTCAGATCGCCTGGAGACGCCATCC
ACGCTGTTTTGACCTCCATAGAAGACACCGGGACCGATCCAGCCTCCGGACTCTAGCGTTTAGCTACCGG
TCGCCACCATGGTGAGCAAGGGCGAGGAGGATAACATGGCCATCATCAAGGAGTTCATGCGCTTCAAGGT
GCACATGGAGGGCTCCGTGAACGGCCACGAGTTCGAGATCGAGGGCGAGGGCGAGGGCCGCCCCTACGAG
GGCACCCAGACCGCCAAGCTGAAGGTGACCAAGGGTGGCCCCCTGCCCTTCGCCTGGGACATCCTGTCCC
CTCAGTTCATGTACGGCTCCAAGGCCTACGTGAAGCACCCCGCCGACATCCCCGACTACTTGAAGCTGTC
CTTCCCCGAGGGCTTCAAGTGGGAGCGCGTGATGAACTTCGAGGACGGCGGCGTGGTGACCGTGACCCAG
GACTCCTCCCTGCAGGACGGCGAGTTCATCTACAAGGTGAAGCTGCGCGGCACCAACTTCCCCTCCGACG
GCCCCGTAATGCAGAAGAAGACCATGGGCTGGGAGGCCTCCTCCGAGCGGATGTACCCCGAGGACGGCGC
CCTGAAGGGCGAGATCAAGCAGAGGCTGAAGCTGAAGGACGGCGGCCACTACGACGCTGAGGTCAAGACC
ACCTACAAGGCCAAGAAGCCCGTGCAGCTGCCCGGCGCCTACAACGTCAACATCAAGTTGGACATCACCT
CCCACAACGAGGACTACACCATCGTGGAACAGTACGAACGCGCCGAGGGCCGCCACTCCACCGGCGGCAT
GGACGAGCTGTACAAGTCCGGAGGGGATCGGTGGAGCTCCACCGGTGGCGGCCGCTCTAGAGAGAATCTT
TATTTTCAGGGCGCCGCCAAATTCAAAGAAACCGCTGCTGCTAAATTCGAACGCCAGCACATGGACAGCG
GAGGTGGAGGTACTAGTCTCGAGGAATTCTGCAGTCGACGGTACCGCGGGCCCGGGATCCACCGGATCTA
GATAACTGATCATAATCAGCCATACCACATTTGTAGAGGTTTTACTTGCTTTAAAAAACCTCCCACACCT
CCCCCTGAACCTGAAACATAAAATGAATGCAATTAAACCCGCTGATCAGCCTCGACTGTGCCTTCTAGTT
GCCAGCCATCTGTTGTTTGCCCCTCCCCCGTGCCTTCCTTGACCCTGGAAGGTGCCACTCCCACTGTCCT
TTCCTAATAAAATGAGGAAATTGCATCGCATTGTCTGAGTAGGTGTCATTCTATTCTGGGGGGTGGGGTG
GGGCAGGACAGCAAGGGGGAGGATTGGGAAGACAATAGCAGGCATGCTGGGGATGCGGTGGGCTCTATGG
CTTCTGAGGCGGAAAGAACCAGCTGGGGCTCTAGGGGGTATCCCC
[124 nt withheld, positions 2286-2409]
C
[91 nt withheld, positions 2411-2501]
AGGGTGATGGTTCACGTACCTAGAAGTTCCTATTCCGAAGTTCCTATTCTCTAGAAAGTATAGGAACTTC
CTTGGCCAAAAAGCCTGAACTCACCGCGACGTCTGTCGAGAAGTTTCTGATCGAAAAGTTCGACAGCGTC
TCCGACCTGATGCAGCTCTCGGAGGGCGAAGAATCTCGTGCTTTCAGCTTCGATGTAGGAGGGCGTGGAT
ATGTCCTGCGGGTAAATAGCTGCGCCGATGGTTTCTACAAAGATCGTTATGTTTATCGGCACTTTGCATC
GGCCGCGCTCCCGATTCCGGAAGTGCTTGACATTGGGGAGTTCAGCGAGAGCCTGACCTATTGCATCTCC
CGCCGTGCACAGGGTGTCACGTTGCAAGACCTGCCTGAAACCGAACTGCCCGCTGTTCTGCAGCCGGTCG
CGGAGGCCATGGATGCGATCGCTGCGGCCGATCTTAGCCAGACGAGCGGGTTCGGCCCATTCGGACCGCA
AGGAATCGGTCAATACACTACATGGCGTGATTTCATATGCGCGATTGCTGATCCCCATGTGTATCACTGG
CAAACTGTGATGGACGACACCGTCAGTGCGTCCGTCGCGCAGGCTCTCGATGAGCTGATGCTTTGGGCCG
AGGACTGCCCCGAAGTCCGGCACCTCGTGCACGCGGATTTCGGCTCCAACAATGTCCTGACGGACAATGG
CCGCATAACAGCGGTCATTGACTGGAGCGAGGCGATGTTCGGGGATTCCCAATACGAGGTCGCCAACATC
TTCTTCTGGAGGCCGTGGTTGGCTTGTATGGAGCAGCAGACGCGCTACTTCGAGCGGAGGCATCCGGAGC
TTGCAGGATCGCCGCGGCTCCGGGCGTATATGCTCCGCATTGGTCTTGACCAACTCTATCAGAGCTTGGT
TGACGGCAATTTCGATGATGCAGCTTGGGCGCAGGGTCGATGCGACGCAATCGTCCGATCCGGAGCCGGG
ACTGTCGGGCGTACACAAATCGCCCGCAGAAGCGCGGCCGTCTGGACCGATGGCTGTGTAGAAGTACTCG
CCGATAGTGGAAACCGACGCCCCAGCACTCGTCCGAGGGCAAAGGAATAGCACGTACTACGAGATTTCGA
TTCCACCGCCGCCTTCTATGAAAGGTTGGGCTTCGGAATCGTTTTCCGGGACGCCGGCTGGATGATCCTC
CAGCGCGGGGATCTCATGCTGGAGTTCTTCGCCCACCCCAACTTGTTTATTGCAGCTTATAATGGTTACA
AATAAAGCAATAGCATCACAAATTTCACAAATAAAGCATTTTTTTCACTGCATTCTAGTTGTGGTTTGTC
CAAACTCATCAATGTATCTTATCATGTCTGTATACCGTCGACCTCTAGCTAGAGCTTGGCGTAATCATGG
TCATAGCTGTTTCCTGTGTGAAATTGTTATCCGCTCACAATTCCACACAACATACGAGCCGGAAGCATAA
AGTGTAAAGCCTGGGGTGCCTAATGAGTGAGCTAACTCACATTAATTGCGTTGCGCTCACTGCCCGCTTT
CCAGTCGGGAAACCTGTCGTGCCAGCTGCATTAATGAATCGGCCAACGCGCGGGGAGAGGCGGTTTGCGT
ATTGGGCGCTCTTCCGCTTCCTCGCTCACTGACTCGCTGCGCTCGGTCGTTCGGCTGCGGCGAGCGGTAT
CAGCTCACTCAAAGGCGGTAATACGGTTATCCACAGAATCAGGGGATAACGCAGGAAAGAACATGTGAGC
AAAAGGCCAGCAAAAGGCCAGGAACCGTAAAAAGGCCGCGTTGCTGGCGTTTTTCCATAGGCTCCGCCCC
CCTGACGAGCATCACAAAAATCGACGCTCAAGTCAGAGGTGGCGAAACCCGACAGGACTATAAAGATACC
AGGCGTTTCCCCCTGGAAGCTCCCTCGTGCGCTCTCCTGTTCCGACCCTGCCGCTTACCGGATACCTGTC
CGCCTTTCTCCCTTCGGGAAGCGTGGCGCTTTCTCATAGCTCACGCTGTAGGTATCTCAGTTCGGTGTAG
GTCGTTCGCTCCAAGCTGGGCTGTGTGCACGAACCCCCCGTTCAGCCCGACCGCTGCGCCTTATCCGGTA
ACTATCGTCTTGAGTCCAACCCGGTAAGACACGACTTATCGCCACTGGCAGCAGCCACTGGTAACAGGAT
TAGCAGAGCGAGGTATGTAGGCGGTGCTACAGAGTTCTTGAAGTGGTGGCCTAACTACGGCTACACTAGA
AGAACAGTATTTGGTATCTGCGCTCTGCTGAAGCCAGTTACCTTCGGAAAAAGAGTTGGTAGCTCTTGAT
CCGGCAAACAAACCACCGCTGGTAGCGGTGGTTTTTTTGTTTGCAAGCAGCAGATTACGCGCAGAAAAAA
AGGATCTCAAGAAGATCCTTTGATCTTTTCTACGGGGTCTGACGCTCAGTGGAACGAAAACTCACGTTAA
GGGATTTTGGTCATGAGATTATCAAAAAGGATCTTCACCTAGATCCTTTTAAATTAAAAATGAAGTTTTA
AATCAATCTAAAGTATATATGAGTAAACTTGGTCTGACAGTTACCAATGCTTAATCAGTGAGGCACCTAT
CTCAGCGATCTGTCTATTTCGTTCATCCATAGTTGCCTGACTCCCCGTCGTGTAGATAACTACGATACGG
GAGGGCTTACCATCTGGCCCCAGTGCTGCAATGATACCGCGAGACCCACGCTCACCGGCTCCAGATTTAT
CAGCAATAAACCAGCCAGCCGGAAGGGCCGAGCGCAGAAGTGGTCCTGCAACTTTATCCGCCTCCATCCA
GTCTATTAATTGTTGCCGGGAAGCTAGAGTAAGTAGTTCGCCAGTTAATAGTTTGCGCAACGTTGTTGCC
ATTGCTACAGGCATCGTGGTGTCACGCTCGTCGTTTGGTATGGCTTCATTCAGCTCCGGTTCCCAACGAT
CAAGGCGAGTTACATGATCCCCCATGTTGTGCAAAAAAGCGGTTAGCTCCTTCGGTCCTCCGATCGTTGT
CAGAAGTAAGTTGGCCGCAGTGTTATCACTCATGGTTATGGCAGCACTGCATAATTCTCTTACTGTCATG
CCATCCGTAAGATGCTTTTCTGTGACTGGTGAGTACTCAACCAAGTCATTCTGAGAATAGTGTATGCGGC
GACCGAGTTGCTCTTGCCCGGCGTCAATACGGGATAATACCGCGCCACATAGCAGAACTTTAAAAGTGCT
CATCATTGGAAAACGTTCTTCGGGGCGAAAACTCTCAAGGATCTTACCGCTGTTGAGATCCAGTTCGATG
TAACCCACTCGTGCACCCAACTGATCTTCAGCATCTTTTACTTTCACCAGCGTTTCTGGGTGAGCAAAAA
CAGGAAGGCAAAATGCCGCAAAAAAGGGAATAAGGGCGACACGGAAATGTTGAATACTCATACTCTTCCT
TTTTCAATATTATTGAAGCATTTATCAGGGTTATTGTCTCATGAGCGGATACATATTTGAATGTATTTAG
AAAAATAAACAAATAGGGGTTCCGCGCACATTTCCCCGAAAAGTGCCACCTGACGTC
